>Addgene plasmid #237980 | TRAV23/DV6 | addgene full sequence | sequence record 475827 | Addgene NGS Result
AGGCTAGGTGGAGGCTCAGTGATGATAAGTCTGCGATGGTGGATGCATGTGTCATGGTCATAGCTGTTTC
CTGTGTGAAATTGTTATCCGCTCAGAGGGCACAATCCTATTCCGCGCTATCCGACAATCTCCAAGACATT
AGGTGGAGTTCAGTTCGGCGTATGGCATATGTCGCTGGAAAGAACATGTGAGCAAAAGGCCAGCAAAAGG
CCAGGAACCGTAAAAAGGCCGCGTTGCTGGCGTTTTTCCATAGGCTCCGCCCCCCTGACGAGCATCACAA
AAATCGACGCTCAAGTCAGAGGTGGCGAAACCCGACAGGACTATAAAGATACCAGGCGTTTCCCCCTGGA
AGCTCCCTCGTGCGCTCTCCTGTTCCGACCCTGCCGCTTACCGGATACCTGTCCGCCTTTCTCCCTTCGG
GAAGCGTGGCGCTTTCTCATAGCTCACGCTGTAGGTATCTCAGTTCGGTGTAGGTCGTTCGCTCCAAGCT
GGGCTGTGTGCACGAACCCCCCGTTCAGCCCGACCGCTGCGCCTTATCCGGTAACTATCGTCTTGAGTCC
AACCCGGTAAGACACGACTTATCGCCACTGGCAGCAGCCACTGGTAACAGGATTAGCAGAGCGAGGTATG
TAGGCGGTGCTACAGAGTTCTTGAAGTGGTGGCCTAACTACGGCTACACTAGAAGAACAGTATTTGGTAT
CTGCGCTCTGCTGAAGCCAGTTACCTTCGGAAAAAGAGTTGGTAGCTCTTGATCCGGCAAACAAACCACC
GCTGGTAGCGGTGGTTTTTTTGTTTGCAAGCAGCAGATTACGCGCAGAAAAAAAGGATCTCAAGAAGAAG
ATCCTTTGATCTTTTCTACGGGGTCTGACGCTCAGTGGAACGAAAACTCACGTTAAGGGATTTTGGTCAT
GAGATTATCAAAAAGGATCTTCACCTAGATCCTTTTAAATTAAAAATGAAGTTTTAAATCAAGCCCAATC
TGAATAATGTTACAACCAATTAACCAATTCTGATTAGAAAAACTCATCGAGCATCAAATGAAACTGCAAT
TTATTCATATCAGGATTATCAATACCATATTTTTGAAAAAGCCGTTTCTGTAATGAAGGAGAAAACTCAC
CGAGGCAGTTCCATAGGATGGCAAGATCCTGGTATCGGTCTGCGATTCCGACTCGTCCAACATCAATACA
ACCTATTAATTTCCCCTCGTCAAAAATAAGGTTATCAAGTGAGAAATCACCATGAGTGACGACTGAATCC
GGTGAGAATGGCAAAAGTTTATGCATTTCTTTCCAGACTTGTTCAACAGGCCAGCCATTACGCTCGTCAT
CAAAATCACTCGCATCAACCAAACCGTTATTCATTCGTGATTGCGCCTGAGCAAGACGAAATACGCGATC
GCTGTTAAAAGGACAATTACAAACAGGAATCGAATGCAACCGGCGCAGGAACACTGCCAGCGCATCAACA
ATATTTTCACCTGAATCAGGATATTCTTCTAATACCTGGAATGCTGTTTTTCCGGGGATCGCAGTGGTGA
GTAACCATGCATCATCAGGAGTACGGATAAAATGCTTGATGGTCGGAAGAGGCATAAATTCCGTCAGCCA
GTTTAGTCTGACCATCTCATCTGTAACATCATTGGCAACGCTACCTTTGCCATGTTTCAGAAACAACTCT
GGCGCATCGGGCTTCCCATACAAGCGATAGATTGTCGCACCTGATTGCCCGACATTATCGCGAGCCCATT
TATACCCATATAAATCAGCATCCATGTTGGAATTTAATCGCGGCCTCGACGTTTCCCGTTGAATATGGCT
CATAACACCCCTTGTATTACTGTTTATGTAAGCAGACAGTTTTATTGTTCATGATGATATATTTTTATCT
TGTGCAATGTAACATCAGAGATTTTGAGACACGGGCCAGAGCTGCATCGCGCGTTTCGGTGATGACGGTG
AAAACCTCTGACACATGCAGCTCCCGGGACGGTCACAGCTTGTCTGTAAGCGGATGCCGGGAGCAGACAA
GCCCGTCAGGGCGCGTCAGCGGGTGTTGGCTGTTGTTTGTCGCATTATACGAGCGTCCAGGTTGGGATAC
CTGAAACAAAACCCATCGTACGGCCAAGGAAGTCTCCAATAACTGTGATCCACCACAAGCGCCAGGGTTT
TCCCAGTCACGACGTTGTAAAACGACGGCCAGTCATGCATAATCCGCACGCATCTGGAATAAGGAAGTGC
CATTCCGCCTGACCTCTCGAGGTCAAGAGACGGGTCTCACCAGAAGTCGCTGTGTTTGAGCCATCAGAAG
CAGAGATCTCCCACACCCAAAAGGCCACACTGGTGTGCCTGGCCACAGGCTTCTACCCCGACCACGTGGA
GCTGAGCTGGTGGGTGAATGGGAAGGAGGTGCACAGTGGGGTCAGCACAGACCCGCAGCCCCTCAAGGAG
CAGCCCGCCCTCAATGACTCCAGATACTGCCTGAGCAGCCGCCTGAGAGTCTCGGCCACCTTCTGGCAGA
ACCCCCGCAACCACTTCCGCTGTCAAGTCCAGTTCTACGGGCTCTCGGAGAATGACGAGTGGACCCAGGA
TAGGGCCAAACCTGTCACCCAGATCGTCAGCGCCGAGGCCTGGGGTAGAGCAGACTGTGGCTTCACCTCC
GAGTCTTACCAGCAAGGGGTCCTGTCTGCCACCATCCTCTATGAGATCTTGCTAGGGAAGGCCACCTTGT
ATGCCGTGCTGGTCAGTGCCCTCGTGCTGATGGCCATGGTCAAGAGAAAGGATTCCAGAGGCGGAAGTGG
AGCAACCAATTTCTCCTTGCTGAAGCAGGCCGGTGACGTTGAGGAAAACCCAGGACCAATGGACAAGATC
TTAGGAGCATCATTTTTAGTTCTGTGGCTTCAACTATGCTGGGTGAGTGGCCAACAGAAGGAGAAAAGTG
ACCAGCAGCAGGTGAAACAAAGTCCTCAATCTTTGATAGTCCAGAAAGGAGGGATTTCAATTATAAACTG
TGCTTATGAGAACACTGCGTTTGACTACTTTCCATGGTACCAACAATTCCCTGGGAAAGGCCCTGCATTA
TTGATAGCCATACGTCCAGATGTGAGTGAAAAGAAAGAAGGAAGATTCACAATCTCCTTCAATAAAAGTG
CCAAGCAGTTCTCATTGCATATCATGGATTCCCAGCCTGGAGACAGTGAGAGACCCGTCTCAGGGTACTC
GAG
Features (pLannotate 1.2.2; 6 found; start..end, strand, type, name):
    245..833     -  rep_origin     ori: high-copy-number ColE1/pMB1/pBR322/pUC origin of replication
   1014..1823    -  CDS            KanR: aminoglycoside phosphotransferase; aph(3')-Ia; confers resistance to kanamycin in bacteria or G418 (Geneticin®) in eukaryotes
   1930..1971    +  CDS            rop (fragment): Rop protein, which maintains plasmids at low copy number; rop
   2160..2203    -  CDS            lacZα (fragment): LacZα fragment of β-galactosidase; lacZ fragment
   2280..2792    +  CDS            TRBC2: TRBC2_HUMAN - Also known as TCRBC2 From Homo sapiens (Human).
   2859..3197    +  CDS            TRAV29DV5 (fragment): TVA29_HUMAN - Experimental evidence at protein level: Swiss-Prot protein existence level 1. V region of the variable domain of T cell receptor (TR) alpha chain that participates in the antigen recognition (PubMed:24600447). Alpha-beta T cell receptors are antigen specific receptors which are essential to the immune response and are present on the cell surface of T lymphocytes. Recognize peptide-major histocompatibility (MH) (pMH) complexes that are displayed by antigen presenting cells (APC), a prerequisite for efficient T cell adaptive immunity against pathogens (PubMed:25493333). Binding of
