[The description below was written by a language model from this plasmid's Addgene catalogue record and pLannotate feature annotations shown in this document.]
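Description:
TRAV23/DV6 is a small bacterial cloning plasmid built on the commercial pTwist Kan High Copy v2 backbone and classed as a synthetic-biology part vector. It is not an expression construct. It is propagated in E. coli from a high-copy ColE1/pUC-type origin and selected with kanamycin through an aminoglycoside phosphotransferase (KanR) gene. The sequenced record is about 3.2 kb, consistent with the stated backbone plus an insert of roughly 970 bp. The short rop and lacZα fragments picked up by automated annotation appear to be backbone remnants rather than functional elements. No eukaryotic promoter, polyadenylation signal or viral element is annotated, so the insert is not expected to be expressed from this plasmid as it stands.

The payload is a human TRBC-P2A-TRAV23/DV6 module. It consists of a T cell receptor beta constant region (annotated as TRBC2), then a P2A self-cleaving peptide, then the alpha-chain variable gene segment TRAV23/DV6. The P2A itself is not annotated, but a short unannotated gap between the two coding features is consistent with its stated position. The annotation software labels the V segment as a fragment of TRAV29/DV5. This is most likely a nearest-homologue database match, since the catalogue entry identifies the allele as unmutated TRAV23/DV6.

The arrangement provides the central portion of a bicistronic beta-P2A-alpha TCR cassette. When joined with a beta variable/CDR3 region upstream and an alpha CDR3/J and constant region downstream, it would yield a single open reading frame producing both chains. The record describes it as a part for generating TCRs by cloning, associated with work on scalable TCR synthesis and antigen reactivity screening, but the specific assembly method is not stated.
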