Addgene plasmid #237980: TRAV23/DV6
Purpose: Encodes TRAV23/DV6 allele, P2A, and TRBC to generate TCRs via cloning
Depositing lab: Michael Birnbaum. Depositing organization: Massachusetts Institute of Technology. Publication: Scalable TCR synthesis and screening enable antigen reactivity mapping in vitiligo. Gaglione SA, Mukkamala RS, Krishna C, Smith BE, Wadsworth MH 2nd, Jelinsky SA, Perez CR, Schmidt-Hong L, Katz EL, Gellatly KJ, Ali LR, Shen J, Holec PV, Zhao QH, Chan AO, Xu EJK, Kravarik KM, Guzova JA, Dobson CS, Singh H, Garber M, Dougan M, Dougan SK, Harris JE, Winkler A, Birnbaum ME. Immunity. 2026 Feb 10;59(2):477-493.e9. doi: 10.1016/j.immuni.2026.01.001. Epub 2026 Jan 28. PubMed 41610844.
Backbone
  Vector backbone: pTwist Kan High Copy v2
  Backbone manufacturer: Twist
  Backbone size w/o insert (bp): 2255
  Vector type: Synthetic Biology
Growth in bacteria
  Bacterial resistance: Kanamycin, 50 μg/mL
  Growth temperature: 37°C
  Growth strain: DH5alpha
  Copy number: High Copy
Gene/Insert
  Gene/Insert name: TRBC-P2A-TRAV23/DV6
  Species: H. sapiens (human)
  Insert size (bp): 968
  Mutation: None
  Entrez Gene: TRAV23DV6 (a.k.a. TCRAV17S1, TRAV23/DV6, hADV23S1)
  Cloning method: Unknown
Terms and licenses: Academic/Nonprofit Terms; Industry Terms: Not Available to Industry
Depositor comments: Please visit https://doi.org/10.1101/2025.04.24.649726 for bioRxiv preprint.
How to cite: TRAV23/DV6 was a gift from Michael Birnbaum (Addgene plasmid # 237980 ; http://n2t.net/addgene:237980 ; RRID:Addgene_237980)
